>Addgene plasmid #207095 | REV7 C-terminal sgRNA | addgene full sequence | sequence record 471060 | Addgene NGS Result
CATGTGAGGGCCTATTTCCCATGATTCCTTCATATTTGCATATACGATACAAGGCTGTTAGAGAGATAAT
TGGAATTAATTTGACTGTAAACACAAAGATATTAGTACAAAATACGTGACGTAGAAAGTAATAATTTCTT
GGGTAGTTTGCAGTTTTAAAATTATGTTTTAAAATGGACTATCATATGCTTACCGTAACTTGAAAGTATT
TCGATTTCTTGGCTTTATATATCTTGTGGAAAGGACGAAACACCGGCTCATAAAGGCAGCTGAGGGTTTT
AGAGCTAGAAATAGCAAGTTAAAATAAGGCTAGTCCGTTATCAACTTGAAAAAGTGGCACCGAGTCGGTG
CTTTTTTGTTTTAGAGCTAGAAATAGCAAGTTAAAATAAGGCTAGTCCGTTTTTAGCGCGTGCGCCAATT
CTGCAGACAAATGGCTCTAGAGGTACCCGTTACATAACTTACGGTAAATGGCCCGCCTGGCTGACCGCCC
AACGACCCCCGCCCATTGACGTCAATAGTAACGCCAATAGGGACTTTCCATTGACGTCAATGGGTGGAGT
ATTTACGGTAAACTGCCCACTTGGCAGTACATCAAGTGTATCATATGCCAAGTACGCCCCCTATTGACGT
CAATGACGGTAAATGGCCCGCCTGGCATTGTGCCCAGTACATGACCTTATGGGACTTTCCTACTTGGCAG
TACATCTACGTATTAGTCATCGCTATTACCATGGTCGAGGTGAGCCCCACGTTCTGCTTCACTCTCCCCA
TCTCCCCCCCCTCCCCACCCCCAATTTTGTATTTATTTATTTTTTAATTATTTTGTGCAGCGATGGGGGC
GGGGGGGGGGGGGGGCGCGCGCCRGGGGGGGGGGGGGGGGGGGGGGGGGGGGGSGGGGSGRGGSGGRGRG
GKGCGGCGGCAGCCAATCAGAGCGGCGCGCTCCGAAAGTTTCCTTTTATGGCGAGGCGGCGGCGGCGGCG
GCCCTATAAAAAGCGAAGCGCGCGGCGGGCGGGAGTCGCTGCGCGCTGCCTTCGCCCCGTGCCCCGCTCC
GCCGCCGCCTCGCGCCGCCCGCCCCGGCTCTGACTGACCGCGTTACTCCCACAGGTGAGCGGGCGGGACG
GCCCTTCTCCTCCGGGCTGTAATTAGCTGAGCAAGAGGTAAGGGTTTAAGGGATGGTTGGTTGGTGGGGT
ATTAATGTTTAATTACCTGGAGCACCTGCCTGAAATCACTTTTTTTCAGGTTGGACCGGTGCCACCATGG
ACTATAAGGACCACGACGGAGACTACAAGGATCATGATATTGATTACAAAGACGATGACGATAAGATGGC
CCCAAAGAAGAAGCGGAAGGTCGGTATCCACGGAGTCCCAGCAGCCGACAAGAAGTACAGCATCGGCCTG
GACATCGGCACCAACTCTGTGGGCTGGGCCGTGATCACCGACGAGTACAAGGTGCCCAGCAAGAAATTCA
AGGTGCTGGGCAACACCGACCGGCACAGCATCAAGAAGAACCTGATCGGAGCCCTGCTGTTCGACAGCGG
CGAAACAGCCGAGGCCACCCGGCTGAAGAGAACCGCCAGAAGAAGATACACCAGACGGAAGAACCGGATC
TGCTATCTGCAAGAGATCTTCAGCAACGAGATGGCCAAGGTGGACGACAGCTTCTTCCACAGACTGGAAG
AGTCCTTCCTGGTGGAAGAGGATAAGAAGCACGAGCGGCACCCCATCTTCGGCAACATCGTGGACGAGGT
GGCCTACCACGAGAAGTACCCCACCATCTACCACCTGAGAAAGAAACTGGTGGACAGCACCGACAAGGCC
GACCTGCGGCTGATCTATCTGGCCCTGGCCCACATGATCAAGTTCCGGGGCCACTTCCTGATCGAGGGCG
ACCTGAACCCCGACAACAGCGACGTGGACAAGCTGTTCATCCAGCTGGTGCAGACCTACAACCAGCTGTT
CGAGGAAAACCCCATCAACGCCAGCGGCGTGGACGCCAAGGCCATCCTGTCTGCCAGACTGAGCAAGAGC
AGACGGCTGGAAAATCTGATCGCCCAGCTGCCCGGCGAGAAGAAGAATGGCCTGTTCGGAAACCTGATTG
CCCTGAGCCTGGGCCTGACCCCCAACTTCAAGAGCAACTTCGACCTGGCCGAGGATGCCAAACTGCAGCT
GAGCAAGGACACCTACGACGACGACCTGGACAACCTGCTGGCCCAGATCGGCGACCAGTACGCCGACCTG
TTTCTGGCCGCCAAGAACCTGTCCGACGCCATCCTGCTGAGCGACATCCTGAGAGTGAACACCGAGATCA
CCAAGGCCCCCCTGAGCGCCTCTATGATCAAGAGATACGACGAGCACCACCAGGACCTGACCCTGCTGAA
AGCTCTCGTGCGGCAGCAGCTGCCTGAGAAGTACAAAGAGATTTTCTTCGACCAGAGCAAGAACGGCTAC
GCCGGCTACATTGACGGCGGAGCCAGCCAGGAAGAGTTCTACAAGTTCATCAAGCCCATCCTGGAAAAGA
TGGACGGCACCGAGGAACTGCTCGTGAAGCTGAACAGAGAGGACCTGCTGCGGAAGCAGCGGACCTTCGA
CAACGGCAGCATCCCCCACCAGATCCACCTGGGAGAGCTGCACGCCATTCTGCGGCGGCAGGAAGATTTT
TACCCATTCCTGAAGGACAACCGGGAAAAGATCGAGAAGATCCTGACCTTCCGCATCCCCTACTACGTGG
GCCCTCTGGCCAGGGGAAACAGCAGATTCGCCTGGATGACCAGAAAGAGCGAGGAAACCATCACCCCCTG
GAACTTCGAGGAAGTGGTGGACAAGGGCGCTTCCGCCCAGAGCTTCATCGAGCGGATGACCAACTTCGAT
AAGAACCTGCCCAACGAGAAGGTGCTGCCCAAGCACAGCCTGCTGTACGAGTACTTCACCGTGTATAACG
AGCTGACCAAAGTGAAATACGTGACCGAGGGAATGAGAAAGCCCGCCTTCCTGAGCGGCGAGCAGAAAAA
GGCCATCGTGGACCTGCTGTTCAAGACCAACCGGAAAGTGACCGTGAAGCAGCTGAAAGAGGACTACTTC
AAGAAAATCGAGTGCTTCGACTCCGTGGAAATCTCCGGCGTGGAAGATCGGTTCAACGCCTCCCTGGGCA
CATACCACGATCTGCTGAAAATTATCAAGGACAAGGACTTCCTGGACAATGAGGAAAACGAGGACATTCT
GGAAGATATCGTGCTGACCCTGACACTGTTTGAGGACAGAGAGATGATCGAGGAACGGCTGAAAACCTAT
GCCCACCTGTTCGACGACAAAGTGATGAAGCAGCTGAAGCGGCGGAGATACACCGGCTGGGGCAGGCTGA
GCCGGAAGCTGATCAACGGCATCCGGGACAAGCAGTCCGGCAAGACAATCCTGGATTTCCTGAAGTCCGA
CGGCTTCGCCAACAGAAACTTCATGCAGCTGATCCACGACGACAGCCTGACCTTTAAAGAGGACATCCAG
AAAGCCCAGGTGTCCGGCCAGGGCGATAGCCTGCACGAGCACATTGCCAATCTGGCCGGCAGCCCCGCCA
TTAAGAAGGGCATCCTGCAGACAGTGAAGGTGGTGGACGAGCTCGTGAAAGTGATGGGCCGGCACAAGCC
CGAGAACATCGTGATCGAAATGGCCAGAGAGAACCAGACCACCCAGAAGGGACAGAAGAACAGCCGCGAG
AGAATGAAGCGGATCGAAGAGGGCATCAAAGAGCTGGGCAGCCAGATCCTGAAAGAACACCCCGTGGAAA
ACACCCAGCTGCAGAACGAGAAGCTGTACCTGTACTACCTGCAGAATGGGCGGGATATGTACGTGGACCA
GGAACTGGACATCAACCGGCTGTCCGACTACGATGTGGACCATATCGTGCCTCAGAGCTTTCTGAAGGAC
GACTCCATCGACAACAAGGTGCTGACCAGAAGCGACAAGAACCGGGGCAAGAGCGACAACGTGCCCTCCG
AAGAGGTCGTGAAGAAGATGAAGAACTACTGGCGGCAGCTGCTGAACGCCAAGCTGATTACCCAGAGAAA
GTTCGACAATCTGACCAAGGCCGAGAGAGGCGGCCTGAGCGAACTGGATAAGGCCGGCTTCATCAAGAGA
CAGCTGGTGGAAACCCGGCAGATCACAAAGCACGTGGCACAGATCCTGGACTCCCGGATGAACACTAAGT
ACGACGAGAATGACAAGCTGATCCGGGAAGTGAAAGTGATCACCCTGAAGTCCAAGCTGGTGTCCGATTT
CCGGAAGGATTTCCAGTTTTACAAAGTGCGCGAGATCAACAACTACCACCACGCCCACGACGCCTACCTG
AACGCCGTCGTGGGAACCGCCCTGATCAAAAAGTACCCTAAGCTGGAAAGCGAGTTCGTGTACGGCGACT
ACAAGGTGTACGACGTGCGGAAGATGATCGCCAAGAGCGAGCAGGAAATCGGCAAGGCTACCGCCAAGTA
CTTCTTCTACAGCAACATCATGAACTTTTTCAAGACCGAGATTACCCTGGCCAACGGCGAGATCCGGAAG
CGGCCTCTGATCGAGACAAACGGCGAAACCGGGGAGATCGTGTGGGATAAGGGCCGGGATTTTGCCACCG
TGCGGAAAGTGCTGAGCATGCCCCAAGTGAATATCGTGAAAAAGACCGAGGTGCAGACAGGCGGCTTCAG
CAAAGAGTCTATCCTGCCCAAGAGGAACAGCGATAAGCTGATCGCCAGAAAGAAGGACTGGGACCCTAAG
AAGTACGGCGGCTTCGACAGCCCCACCGTGGCCTATTCTGTGCTGGTGGTGGCCAAAGTGGAAAAGGGCA
AGTCCAAGAAACTGAAGAGTGTGAAAGAGCTGCTGGGGATCACCATCATGGAAAGAAGCAGCTTCGAGAA
GAATCCCATCGACTTTCTGGAAGCCAAGGGCTACAAAGAAGTGAAAAAGGACCTGATCATCAAGCTGCCT
AAGTACTCCCTGTTCGAGCTGGAAAACGGCCGGAAGAGAATGCTGGCCTCTGCCGGCGAACTGCAGAAGG
GAAACGAACTGGCCCTGCCCTCCAAATATGTGAACTTCCTGTACCTGGCCAGCCACTATGAGAAGCTGAA
GGGCTCCCCCGAGGATAATGAGCAGAAACAGCTGTTTGTGGAACAGCACAAGCACTACCTGGACGAGATC
ATCGAGCAGATCAGCGAGTTCTCCAAGAGAGTGATCCTGGCCGACGCTAATCTGGACAAAGTGCTGTCCG
CCTACAACAAGCACCGGGATAAGCCCATCAGAGAGCAGGCCGAGAATATCATCCACCTGTTTACCCTGAC
CAATCTGGGAGCCCCTGCCGCCTTCAAGTACTTTGACACCACCATCGACCGGAAGAGGTACACCAGCACC
AAAGAGGTGCTGGACGCCACCCTGATCCACCAGAGCATCACCGGCCTGTACGAGACACGGATCGACCTGT
CTCAGCTGGGAGGCGACAAAAGGCCGGCGGCCACGAAAAAGGCCGGCCAGGCAAAAAAGAAAAAGTAAGA
ATTCCTAGAGCTCGCTGATCAGCCTCGACTGTGCCTTCTAGTTGCCAGCCATCTGTTGTTTGCCCCTCCC
CCGTGCCTTCCTTGACCCTGGAAGGTGCCACTCCCACTGTCCTTTCCTAATAAAATGAGGAAATTGCATC
GCATTGTCTGAGTAGGTGTCATTCTATTCTGGGGGGTGGGGTGGGGCAGGACAGCAAGGGGGAGGATTGG
GAAGAGAATAGCAGGCATGCTGGGGAGCGGCCGCAGGAACCCCTAGTGATGGAGTTGGCCACTCCCTCTC
TGCGCGCTCGCTCGCTCACTGAGGCCGGGCGACCAAAGGTCGCCCGACGCCCGGGCTTTGCCCGGGCGGC
CTCAGTGAGCGAGCGAGCGCGCAGCTGCCTGCAGGGGCGCCTGATGCGGTATTTTCTCCTTACGCATCTG
TGCGGTATTTCACACCGCATA
[95 nt withheld, positions 5972-6066]
T
[46 nt withheld, positions 6068-6113]
C
[141 nt withheld, positions 6115-6255]
CCTTTGACGTTGGAGTCCACGTTCTTT
[37 nt withheld, positions 6283-6319]
ACTCTATCTCGGGCTATTCTTTTGATTTATAAGGGATTTTGCCGATTTCGGTCTATTGGTTAAAAAATGA
GCTGATTTAACAAAAATTTAACGCGAATTTTAACAAAATATTAACGTTTACAATTTTATGGTGCACTCTC
AGTACAATCTGCTCTGATGCCGCATAGTTAAGCCAGCCCCGACACCCGCCAACACCCGCTGACGCGCCCT
GACGGGCTTGTCTGCTCCCGGCATCCGCTTACAGACAAGCTGTGACCGTCTCCGGGAGCTGCATGTGTCA
GAGGTTTTCACCGTCATCACCGAAACGCGCGAGACGAAAGGGCCTCGTGATACGCCTATTTTTATAGGTT
AATGTCATGATAATAATGGTTTCTTAGACGTCAGGTGGCACTTTTCGGGGAAATGTGCGCGGAACCCCTA
TTTGTTTATTTTTCTAAATACATTCAAATATGTATCCGCTCATGAGACAATAACCCTGATAAATGCTTCA
ATAATATTGAAAAAGGAAGAGTATGAGTATTCAACATTTCCGTGTCGCCCTTATTCCCTTTTTTGCGGCA
TTTTGCCTTCCTGTTTTTGCTCACCCAGAAACGCTGGTGAAAGTAAAAGATGCTGAAGATCAGTTGGGTG
CACGAGTGGGTTACATCGAACTGGATCTCAACAGCGGTAAGATCCTTGAGAGTTTTCGCCCCGAAGAACG
TTTTCCAATGATGAGCACTTTTAAAGTTCTGCTATGTGGCGCGGTATTATCCCGTATTGACGCCGGGCAA
GAGCAACTCGGTCGCCGCATACACTATTCTCAGAATGACTTGGTTGAGTACTCACCAGTCACAGAAAAGC
ATCTTACGGATGGCATGACAGTAAGAGAATTATGCAGTGCTGCCATAACCATGAGTGATAACACTGCGGC
CAACTTACTTCTGACAACGATCGGAGGACCGAAGGAGCTAACCGCTTTTTTGCACAACATGGGGGATCAT
GTAACTCGCCTTGATCGTTGGGAACCGGAGCTGAATGAAGCCATACCAAACGACGAGCGTGACACCACGA
TGCCTGTAGCAATGGCAACAACGTTGCGCAAACTATTAACTGGCGAACTACTTACTCTAGCTTCCCGGCA
ACAATTAATAGACTGGATGGAGGCGGATAAAGTTGCAGGACCACTTCTGCGCTCGGCCCTTCCGGCTGGC
TGGTTTATTGCTGATAAATCTGGAGCCGGTGAGCGTGGAAGCCGCGGTATCATTGCAGCACTGGGGCCAG
ATGGTAAGCCCTCCCGTATCGTAGTTATCTACACGACGGGGAGTCAGGCAACTATGGATGAACGAAATAG
ACAGATCGCTGAGATAGGTGCCTCACTGATTAAGCATTGGTAACTGTCAGACCAAGTTTACTCATATATA
CTTTAGATTGATTTAAAACTTCATTTTTAATTTAAAAGGATCTAGGTGAAGATCCTTTTTGATAATCTCA
TGACCAAAATCCCTTAACGTGAGTTTTCGTTCCACTGAGCGTCAGACCCCGTAGAAAAGATCAAAGGATC
TTCTTGAGATCCTTTTTTTCTGCGCGTAATCTGCTGCTTGCAAACAAAAAAACCACCGCTACCAGCGGTG
GTTTGTTTGCCGGATCAAGAGCTACCAACTCTTTTTCCGAAGGTAACTGGCTTCAGCAGAGCGCAGATAC
CAAATACTGTTCTTCTAGTGTAGCCGTAGTTAGGCCACCACTTCAAGAACTCTGTAGCACCGCCTACATA
CCTCGCTCTGCTAATCCTGTTACCAGTGGCTGCTGCCAGTGGCGATAAGTCGTGTCTTACCGGGTTGGAC
TCAAGACGATAGTTACCGGATAAGGCGCAGCGGTCGGGCTGAACGGGGGGTTCGTGCACACAGCCCAGCT
TGGAGCGAACGACCTACACCGAACTGAGATACCTACAGCGTGAGCTATGAGAAAGCGCCACGCTTCCCGA
AGGGAGAAAGGCGGACAGGTATCCGGTAAGCGGCAGGGTCGGAACAGGAGAGCGCACGAGGGAGCTTCCA
GGGGGAAACGCCTGGTATCTTTATAGTCCTGTCGGGTTTCGCCACCTCTGACTTGAGCGTCGATTTTTGT
GATGCTCGTCAGGGGGGCGGAGCCTATGGAAAAACGCCAGCAACGCGGCCTTTTTACGGTTCCTGGCCTT
TTGCTGGCCTTTTGCTCA
Features (pLannotate 1.2.2; 17 found; start..end, strand, type, name):
      6..246     +  promoter       U6 promoter: RNA polymerase III promoter for human U6 snRNA
    276..351     +  misc_RNA       gRNA scaffold: guide RNA scaffold for the Streptococcus pyogenes CRISPR/Cas9 system
    358..401     +  misc_RNA       gRNA scaffold (fragment): guide RNA scaffold for the Streptococcus pyogenes CRISPR/Cas9 system
    448..733     +  enhancer       CMV enhancer: human cytomegalovirus immediate early enhancer; contains an 18-bp deletion relative to the standard CMV enhancer
   1012..1239    +  intron         hybrid intron: hybrid between chicken β-actin (CBA) and minute virus of mice (MMV) introns (Gray et al., 2011)
   1377..2978    +  CDS            Cas9(N): N-terminal portion of Streptococcus pyogenes Cas9 (Zetsche et al., 2015)
   2979..5477    +  CDS            Cas9(C): C-terminal portion of Streptococcus pyogenes Cas9 (Zetsche et al., 2015)
   5478..5525    +  CDS            nucleoplasmin NLS: bipartite nuclear localization signal from nucleoplasmin
   5559..5670    +  polyA_signal   bGH poly(A) signal: bovine growth hormone polyadenylation signal
   5775..5915    +  repeat_region  AAV2 ITR: inverted terminal repeat of adeno-associated virus serotype 2 inverted
   5920..5971    -  misc_feature   bom (fragment): basis of mobility region from pBR322
   5990..6445    +  rep_origin     f1 ori (sequence partly withheld): f1 bacteriophage origin of replication; arrow indicates direction of (+) strand synthesis
   6446..6495    -  misc_feature   bom (fragment): basis of mobility region from pBR322
   6597..6632    -  CDS            rop (fragment): Rop protein, which maintains plasmids at low copy number; rop
   6727..6831    +  promoter       AmpR promoter: bla
   6832..7692    +  CDS            AmpR: β-lactamase; bla; confers resistance to ampicillin, carbenicillin, and related antibiotics
   7863..8451    +  rep_origin     ori: high-copy-number ColE1/pMB1/pBR322/pUC origin of replication
