[The description below was written by a language model from this plasmid's Addgene catalogue record and pLannotate feature annotations shown in this document.]
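Description:
REV7 C-terminal sgRNA is a pX330-based mammalian expression plasmid that delivers both components of the Streptococcus pyogenes CRISPR/Cas9 system from a single vector, here programmed to cut at the human REV7 locus. It is propagated in E. coli as a high-copy plasmid through a ColE1/pUC-type origin and selected with ampicillin via the β-lactamase gene. An f1 phage origin is also present, along with a single annotated AAV2 inverted terminal repeat and small bom/rop fragments that are backbone remnants rather than functional modules.

The payload consists of two expression units. A human U6 RNA polymerase III promoter drives the single guide RNA, formed by a 20-nucleotide REV7-targeting spacer cloned through the BbsI sites immediately upstream of the S. pyogenes gRNA scaffold. Downstream, a CMV enhancer followed by a hybrid chicken β-actin/minute virus of mice intron directs Cas9 expression; the catalogue summarises this promoter simply as CMV. The Cas9 coding sequence is annotated as adjoining N- and C-terminal portions, which together form one continuous open reading frame. It ends in a bipartite nucleoplasmin nuclear localization signal, and the transcript is terminated by a bovine growth hormone polyadenylation signal. The plasmid carries no mammalian selection marker or reporter among the annotated features.

The name indicates that the guide targets the C-terminal end of the REV7 coding region. The associated study is a systematic analysis of the molecular and biophysical properties of DNA damage response factors, but the record does not describe any donor template or the specific edit intended.
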