Addgene plasmid #207095: REV7 C-terminal sgRNA
Purpose: pX330 based plasmid for expression of Cas9 and the GCTCATAAAGGCAGCTGAGG sgRNA to target the REV7 locus.
Depositing lab: Jens Schmidt. Depositing organization: Michigan State University. Publication: Systematic analysis of the molecular and biophysical properties of key DNA damage response factors. Heyza JR, Mikhova M, Bahl A, Broadbent DG, Schmidt JC. Elife. 2023 Jun 21;12:e87086. doi: 10.7554/eLife.87086. PubMed 37341699.
Backbone
  Vector backbone: pX330 Addgene #42230
  Backbone size w/o insert (bp): 8484
  Vector type: Mammalian Expression
Growth in bacteria
  Bacterial resistance: Ampicillin, 100 μg/mL
  Growth temperature: 37°C
  Growth strain: DH5alpha
  Copy number: High Copy
Gene/Insert
  Gene/Insert name: GCTCATAAAGGCAGCTGAGG
  Species: H. sapiens (human)
  Promoter: CMV and U6
  Cloning method: Restriction Enzyme; 5′ cloning site BbsI (unknown if destroyed); 3′ cloning site BbsI (unknown if destroyed)
  Sequencing primers: 5′ U6 forward
Terms and licenses: Academic/Nonprofit Terms; Industry Terms: Not Available to Industry
How to cite: REV7 C-terminal sgRNA was a gift from Jens Schmidt (Addgene plasmid # 207095 ; http://n2t.net/addgene:207095 ; RRID:Addgene_207095)
